Addgene plasmid #227432: CMV_G-PTEN
Purpose: Expresses the G-PTEN sensor under a CMV promoter
Depositing lab: Tal Laviv. Depositing organization: Tel Aviv University. Publication: Genetically encoded biosensor for fluorescence lifetime imaging of PTEN dynamics in the intact brain. Kagan T, Gabay M, Meenakshisundaram A, Levi Y, Eid S, Malchenko N, Maman M, Nitzan A, Ravotto L, Zaidel-Bar R, Eickholt BJ, Gal M, Laviv T. Nat Methods. 2025 Apr;22(4):764-777. doi: 10.1038/s41592-025-02610-9. Epub 2025 Feb 20. PubMed 39979596.
Backbone
  Vector backbone: CMV For
  Vector type: Mammalian Expression
Growth in bacteria
  Bacterial resistance: Kanamycin, 50 μg/mL
  Growth temperature: 37°C
  Growth strain: DH5alpha
  Copy number: High Copy
Gene/Insert
  Gene/Insert name: G-PTEN (alt name: mEGFP-PTEN-sREACh)
  Species: R. norvegicus (rat)
  Mutation: R14G
  GenBank ID: pten1
  Entrez Gene: Pten (a.k.a. MMAC1, Mmac, TEP1)
  Promoter: CMV
  Tag / fusion protein: mEGFP (N terminal on insert); sREACh (C terminal on insert)
  Cloning method: Gibson Cloning
  Sequencing primers: 5′ CMV For
Resource information
  A portion of this plasmid was derived from a plasmid made by: The PTEN gene was obtained from Addgene plasmid #110181 pEGFP-PTEN
Terms and licenses: Academic/Nonprofit Terms; Industry Terms: Not Available to Industry
Depositor comments: Please visit https://doi.org/10.1101/2024.10.04.616644 for bioRxiv preprint.
How to cite: CMV_G-PTEN was a gift from Tal Laviv (Addgene plasmid # 227432 ; http://n2t.net/addgene:227432 ; RRID:Addgene_227432)
