[The description below was written by a language model from this plasmid's Addgene catalogue record and pLannotate feature annotations shown in this document.]
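Description:
CMV_G-PTEN is a 6.6 kb mammalian expression plasmid that encodes G-PTEN, a genetically encoded biosensor for reporting PTEN dynamics by fluorescence lifetime imaging. The catalogue entry gives the backbone only as "CMV For", which is also the name of the listed sequencing primer, so the true parent vector is not clearly stated. The feature layout resembles a typical EGFP-fusion type vector. It has a high-copy ColE1/pUC origin for propagation in E. coli and an f1 origin. A NeoR/KanR cassette is driven by tandem bacterial (bla) and SV40 early promoters and terminated by an HSV TK poly(A) signal. This cassette gives kanamycin selection in bacteria and could in principle support G418 selection in mammalian cells. The short ble, bGH poly(A) and SV40 large T antigen annotations are fragments, probably backbone remnants rather than functional parts.

The payload is a single open reading frame under the human CMV immediate-early enhancer and promoter, terminated by an SV40 poly(A) signal. It consists of monomeric EGFP at the N terminus, a short linker derived from a multiple cloning site, rat Pten carrying an R14G mutation, and sREACh at the C terminus. The automated annotation labels the Pten sequence by its closest mouse match and calls the C-terminal protein Citrine, which fits sREACh being a YFP-derived, weakly fluorescent acceptor. With mEGFP as donor and sREACh as a dark acceptor on either end of PTEN, changes in PTEN conformation should alter FRET efficiency and therefore the mEGFP fluorescence lifetime. The record does not explain the role of R14G. The PTEN coding sequence was taken from an earlier EGFP-PTEN plasmid and assembled by Gibson cloning. The construct is suited to transient, constitutive expression of the sensor in transfected mammalian cells.
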