Features (pLannotate 1.2.2; 16 found; start..end, strand, type, name):
     61..364     +  enhancer       CMV enhancer: human cytomegalovirus immediate early enhancer
    365..568     +  promoter       CMV promoter: human cytomegalovirus (CMV) immediate early promoter
    613..1329    +  CDS            mEGFP: mEGFP is a basic (constitutively fluorescent) green fluorescent protein published in 2002, derived from Aequorea victoria. It has moderate acid sensitivity.
   1330..1350    +  misc_feature   MCS (fragment): multiple cloning site
   1351..2559    +  CDS            Pten: PTEN_MOUSE - Also known as Mmac1. Experimental evidence at protein level: Swiss-Prot protein existence level 1. In motile cells, suppresses the formation of lateral pseudopods and thereby promotes cell polarization and directed movement (By similarity). Tumor suppressor. Acts as a dual-specificity protein phosphatase, dephosphorylating tyrosine-, serine- and threonine- phosphorylated proteins. Also acts as a lipid phosphatase, removing the phosphate in the D3 position of the inositol ring from phosphatidylinositol 3,4,5-trisphosphate, phosphatidylinositol 3,4- diphosphate, phosphatidylinositol
   2569..3282    +  CDS            Citrine: enhanced variant of YFP (Heikal et al., 2001) mammalian codon-optimized
   3293..3377    +  CDS            large T antigen (fragment): large T antigen from SV40 (simian virus 40)
   3400..3521    +  polyA_signal   SV40 poly(A) signal: SV40 polyadenylation signal
   3555..3983    -  rep_origin     f1 ori (sequence partly withheld): f1 bacteriophage origin of replication; arrow indicates direction of (+) strand synthesis
   4010..4114    +  promoter       AmpR promoter: bla
   4116..4473    +  promoter       SV40 promoter: SV40 enhancer and early promoter
   4508..5302    +  CDS            NeoR/KanR: aminoglycoside phosphotransferase from Tn5; aph(3')-II (or nptII); confers resistance to neomycin, kanamycin, and G418 (Geneticin®)
   5323..5475    +  CDS            ble (fragment): BLE_KLEPN - Experimental evidence at protein level: Swiss-Prot protein existence level 1. Binding protein with a strong affinity to the bleomycin family of antibiotics. Binds to CL990; an antimitotic-antibiotic compound. From Klebsiella pneumoniae.
   5534..5581    +  polyA_signal   HSV TK poly(A) signal: herpes simplex virus thymidine kinase polyadenylation signal (Cole and Stacy, 1985)
   5672..5688    -  polyA_signal   bGH poly(A) signal (fragment): bovine growth hormone polyadenylation signal
   5910..6498    +  rep_origin     ori: high-copy-number ColE1/pMB1/pBR322/pUC origin of replication
>Addgene plasmid #227432 | CMV_G-PTEN | addgene full sequence | sequence record 477882 | Addgene NGS Result
TAGTTATTAATAGTAATCAATTACGGGGTCATTAGTTCATAGCCCATATATGGAGTTCCGCGTTACATAA
CTTACGGTAAATGGCCCGCCTGGCTGACCGCCCAACGACCCCCGCCCATTGACGTCAATAATGACGTATG
TTCCCATAGTAACGCCAATAGGGACTTTCCATTGACGTCAATGGGTGGAGTATTTACGGTAAACTGCCCA
CTTGGCAGTACATCAAGTGTATCATATGCCAAGTACGCCCCCTATTGACGTCAATGACGGTAAATGGCCC
GCCTGGCATTATGCCCAGTACATGACCTTATGGGACTTTCCTACTTGGCAGTACATCTACGTATTAGTCA
TCGCTATTACCATGGTGATGCGGTTTTGGCAGTACATCAATGGGCGTGGATAGCGGTTTGACTCACGGGG
ATTTCCAAGTCTCCACCCCATTGACGTCAATGGGAGTTTGTTTTGGCACCAAAATCAACGGGACTTTCCA
AAATGTCGTAACAACTCCGCCCCATTGACGCAAATGGGCGGTAGGCGTGTACGGTGGGAGGTCTATATAA
GCAGAGCTGGTTTAGTGAACCGTCAGATCCGCTAGCGCTACCGGTCGCCACCATGGTGAGCAAGGGCGAG
GAGCTGTTCACCGGGGTGGTGCCCATCCTGGTCGAGCTGGACGGCGACGTAAACGGCCACAAGTTCAGCG
TGTCCGGCGAGGGCGAGGGCGATGCCACCTACGGCAAGCTGACCCTGAAGTTCATCTGCACCACCGGCAA
GCTGCCCGTGCCCTGGCCCACCCTCGTGACCACCCTGACCTACGGCGTGCAGTGCTTCAGCCGCTACCCC
GACCACATGAAGCAGCACGACTTCTTCAAGTCCGCCATGCCCGAAGGCTACGTCCAGGAGCGCACCATCT
TCTTCAAGGACGACGGCAACTACAAGACCCGCGCCGAGGTGAAGTTCGAGGGCGACACCCTGGTGAACCG
CATCGAGCTGAAGGGCATCGACTTCAAGGAGGACGGCAACATCCTGGGGCACAAGCTGGAGTACAACTAC
AACAGCCACAACGTCTATATCATGGCCGACAAGCAGAAGAACGGCATCAAGGTGAACTTCAAGATCCGCC
ACAACATCGAGGACGGCAGCGTGCAGCTCGCCGACCACTACCAGCAGAACACCCCCATCGGCGACGGCCC
CGTGCTGCTGCCCGACAACCACTACCTGAGCACCCAGTCCAAGCTGAGCAAAGACCCCAACGAGAAGCGC
GATCACATGGTCCTGCTGGAGTTCGTGACCGCCGCCGGGATCACTCTCGGCATGGACGAGCTGTACAAGT
CCGGACTCAGATCTCGAGCTATGACAGCCATCATCAAAGAGATCGTTAGCAGAAACAAAGGGAGATATCA
AGAGGATGGATTCGACTTAGACTTGACCTATATTTATCCAAATATTATTGCTATGGGATTTCCTGCAGAA
AGACTTGAAGGTGTATACAGGAACAATATTGATGATGTAGTAAGGTTTTTGGATTCAAAGCATAAAAACC
ATTACAAGATATACAATCTATGTGCTGAGAGACATTATGACACCGCCAAATTTAACTGCAGAGTTGCACA
GTATCCTTTTGAAGACCATAACCCACCACAGCTAGAACTTATCAAACCCTTTTGTGAAGATCTTGACCAA
TGGCTAAGTGAAGACGACAATCATGTTGCAGCAATTCACTGTAAAGCTGGGAAAGGACGGACTGGTGTAA
TGATTTGTGCATATTTATTGCATCGGGGCAAGTTTTTAAAGGCACAAGAGGCCCTGGATTTTTATGGGGA
AGTAAGGACCAGAGATAAAAAGGGAGTAACTATTCCCAGTCAGAGGCGCTATGTATATTATTATAGCTAC
CTGTTAAAGAATCACCTGGATTACAGACCAGTGGCACTGTTGTTTCACAAGATGATGTTTGAAACTATTC
CAATGTTCAGTGGCGGAACTTGCAATCCCCAGTTTGTGGTCTGCCAGCTAAAGGTGAAGATCTACTCCTC
CAACTCAGGACCCACGCGGCGGGAGGACAAGCTCATGTACTTTGAGTTCCCTCAGCCATTGCCTGTGTGT
GGTGACATCAAAGTAGAGTTCTTCCACAAACAGAACAAGATGCTCAAAAAGGACAAAATGTTTCACTTTT
GGGTAAATACGTTCTTCATACCAGGACCAGAGGAAACCTCAGAAAAAGTGGAAAATGGAAGTCTTTGTGA
TCAGGAAATCGATAGCATTTGTAGTATAGAGCGTGCGGATAATGACAAGGAGTATCTTGTGCTCACCCTG
ACAAAAAATGATCTTGACAAAGCAAACAAAGACAAGGCCAACCGATACTTCTCTCCAAATTTTAAGGTGA
AATTATACTTTACAAAAACAGTAGAGGAACCATCAAATCCAGAGGCTAGCAGTTCAACTTCTGTGACTCC
AGACGTTAGTGACAATGAACCTGATCATTATAGATATTCTGACACCACTGACTCTGATCCAGAGAATGAA
CCTTTTGATGAAGATCAGCATTCACAAATTACAAAAGTCCCTACCCCTGTGAGCAAGGGCGAGGAGCTGT
TCACCGGGGTGGTGCCCATCCTGGTCGAGCTGGACGGCGACGTAAACGGCCACAAGTTCAGCGTGTCCGG
CGAGGGCGAGGGCGATGCCACCTACGGCAAGCTGACCCTGAAGCTCATCTGCACCACCGGCAAGCTGCCC
GTGCCCTGGCCCACCCTCGTGACCACCTTCGGCTACGGCCTGATGTGCTTCGCCCGCTACCCCGACCACA
TGAAGCAGCACGACTTCTTCAAGTCCGCCATGCCCGAAGGCTACGTCCAGGAGCGCACCATCTTCTTCAA
GGACGACGGCAACTACAAGACCCGCGCCGAGGTGAAGTTCGAGGGCGACACCCTGGTGAACCGCATCGAG
CTGAAGGGCATCGACTTCAAGGAGGACGGCAACATCCTGGGGCACAAGCTGGAGTACAACTGGAACAGCG
TCAACGTCTATATCATGGCCGACAAGCAGAAGAACGGCATCAAGGTGAACTTCAAGATCCGCCACAACAT
CGAGGACGGCAGCGTGCAGCTCGCCGACCACTACCAGCAGAACACCCCCATCGGCGACGGCCCCGTGCTG
CTGCCCGACAACCACTACCTGAGCTACCAGTCCGCCCTGAGCAAAGACCCCAACGAGAAGCGCGATCACA
TGGTCCTGCTGGAGAGAGTGACCGCCGCCGGGATCACTCTCGGCATGGACGAGCTGTACAAGTGAAGATA
ACTGATCATAATCAGCCATACCACATTTGTAGAGGTTTTACTTGCTTTAAAAAACCTCCCACACCTCCCC
CTGAACCTGAAACATAAAATGAATGCAATTGTTGTTGTTAACTTGTTTATTGCAGCTTATAATGGTTACA
AATAAAGCAATAGCATCACAAATTTCACAAATAAAGCATTTTTTTCACTGCATTCTAGTTGTGGTTTGTC
CAAACTCATCAATGTATCTTAACGCGTAAATTGTAAGCGTTAATATTTTGTTAAAATTCGCGTTAAATTT
TTGTTAAATCAGCTCATTTTTTAACCAATAGGCCGAAATCGGCAAAATCCCTTATAAATCAAAAGAATAG
ACCGAGATAGGGT
[37 nt withheld, positions 3654-3690]
AAAGAACGTGGACTCCAACGTCAAAGG
[49 nt withheld, positions 3718-3766]
T
[91 nt withheld, positions 3768-3858]
G
[124 nt withheld, positions 3860-3983]
CAGGTGGCACTTTTCGGGGAAATGTGCGCGGAACCCCTATTTGTTTATTTTTCTAAATACATTCAAATAT
GTATCCGCTCATGAGACAATAACCCTGATAAATGCTTCAATAATATTGAAAAAGGAAGAGTCCTGAGGCG
GAAAGAACCAGCTGTGGAATGTGTGTCAGTTAGGGTGTGGAAAGTCCCCAGGCTCCCCAGCAGGCAGAAG
TATGCAAAGCATGCATCTCAATTAGTCAGCAACCAGGTGTGGAAAGTCCCCAGGCTCCCCAGCAGGCAGA
AGTATGCAAAGCATGCATCTCAATTAGTCAGCAACCATAGTCCCGCCCCTAACTCCGCCCATCCCGCCCC
TAACTCCGCCCAGTTCCGCCCATTCTCCGCCCCATGGCTGACTAATTTTTTTTATTTATGCAGAGGCCGA
GGCCGCCTCGGCCTCTGAGCTATTCCAGAAGTAGTGAGGAGGCTTTTTTGGAGGCCTAGGCTTTTGCAAA
GATCGATCAAGAGACAGGATGAGGATCGTTTCGCATGATTGAACAAGATGGATTGCACGCAGGTTCTCCG
GCCGCTTGGGTGGAGAGGCTATTCGGCTATGACTGGGCACAACAGACAATCGGCTGCTCTGATGCCGCCG
TGTTCCGGCTGTCAGCGCAGGGGCGCCCGGTTCTTTTTGTCAAGACCGACCTGTCCGGTGCCCTGAATGA
ACTGCAAGACGAGGCAGCGCGGCTATCGTGGCTGGCCACGACGGGCGTTCCTTGCGCAGCTGTGCTCGAC
GTTGTCACTGAAGCGGGAAGGGACTGGCTGCTATTGGGCGAAGTGCCGGGGCAGGATCTCCTGTCATCTC
ACCTTGCTCCTGCCGAGAAAGTATCCATCATGGCTGATGCAATGCGGCGGCTGCATACGCTTGATCCGGC
TACCTGCCCATTCGACCACCAAGCGAAACATCGCATCGAGCGAGCACGTACTCGGATGGAAGCCGGTCTT
GTCGATCAGGATGATCTGGACGAAGAGCATCAGGGGCTCGCGCCAGCCGAACTGTTCGCCAGGCTCAAGG
CGAGCATGCCCGACGGCGAGGATCTCGTCGTGACCCATGGCGATGCCTGCTTGCCGAATATCATGGTGGA
AAATGGCCGCTTTTCTGGATTCATCGACTGTGGCCGGCTGGGTGTGGCGGACCGCTATCAGGACATAGCG
TTGGCTACCCGTGATATTGCTGAAGAGCTTGGCGGCGAATGGGCTGACCGCTTCCTCGTGCTTTACGGTA
TCGCCGCTCCCGATTCGCAGCGCATCGCCTTCTATCGCCTTCTTGACGAGTTCTTCTGAGCGGGACTCTG
GGGTTCGAAATGACCGACCAAGCGACGCCCAACCTGCCATCACGAGATTTCGATTCCACCGCCGCCTTCT
ATGAAAGGTTGGGCTTCGGAATCGTTTTCCGGGACGCCGGCTGGATGATCCTCCAGCGCGGGGATCTCAT
GCTGGAGTTCTTCGCCCACCCTAGGGGGAGGCTAACTGAAACACGGAAGGAGACAATACCGGAAGGAACC
CGCGCTATGACGGCAATAAAAAGACAGAATAAAACGCACGGTGTTGGGTCGTTTGTTCATAAACGCGGGG
TTCGGTCCCAGGGCTGGCACTCTGTCGATACCCCACCGAGACCCCATTGGGGCCAATACGCCCGCGTTTC
TTCCTTTTCCCCACCCCACCCCCCAAGTTCGGGTGAAGGCCCAGGGCTCGCAGCCAACGTCGGGGCGGCA
GGCCCTGCCATAGCCTCAGGTTACTCATATATACTTTAGATTGATTTAAAACTTCATTTTTAATTTAAAA
GGATCTAGGTGAAGATCCTTTTTGATAATCTCATGACCAAAATCCCTTAACGTGAGTTTTCGTTCCACTG
AGCGTCAGACCCCGTAGAAAAGATCAAAGGATCTTCTTGAGATCCTTTTTTTCTGCGCGTAATCTGCTGC
TTGCAAACAAAAAAACCACCGCTACCAGCGGTGGTTTGTTTGCCGGATCAAGAGCTACCAACTCTTTTTC
CGAAGGTAACTGGCTTCAGCAGAGCGCAGATACCAAATACTGTTCTTCTAGTGTAGCCGTAGTTAGGCCA
CCACTTCAAGAACTCTGTAGCACCGCCTACATACCTCGCTCTGCTAATCCTGTTACCAGTGGCTGCTGCC
AGTGGCGATAAGTCGTGTCTTACCGGGTTGGACTCAAGACGATAGTTACCGGATAAGGCGCAGCGGTCGG
GCTGAACGGGGGGTTCGTGCACACAGCCCAGCTTGGAGCGAACGACCTACACCGAACTGAGATACCTACA
GCGTGAGCTATGAGAAAGCGCCACGCTTCCCGAAGGGAGAAAGGCGGACAGGTATCCGGTAAGCGGCAGG
GTCGGAACAGGAGAGCGCACGAGGGAGCTTCCAGGGGGAAACGCCTGGTATCTTTATAGTCCTGTCGGGT
TTCGCCACCTCTGACTTGAGCGTCGATTTTTGTGATGCTCGTCAGGGGGGCGGAGCCTATGGAAAAACGC
CAGCAACGCGGCCTTTTTACGGTTCCTGGCCTTTTGCTGGCCTTTTGCTCACATGTTCTTTCCTGCGTTA
TCCCCTGATTCTGTGGATAACCGTATTACCGCCATGCAT
